Addgene plasmid #243966: pUPD3_RBS_J61117
Purpose: GoldenBraid2.0 Ribosome binding site.
Depositing lab: Christophe Herman. Depositing organization: Baylor College of Medicine. Publication: GoldenBraid2.0 E. coli: a comprehensive and characterized toolkit for enterics. Cooke MB, Welch KT, Ramirez LD, Wen AX, Marciano DC, Herman C. Synth Biol (Oxf). 2025 Aug 14;10(1):ysaf015. doi: 10.1093/synbio/ysaf015. eCollection 2025. PubMed 40927394.
Backbone
  Vector backbone: pUPD3
  Vector type: Bacterial Expression
Growth in bacteria
  Bacterial resistance: Chloramphenicol, 25 μg/mL
  Growth temperature: 37°C
  Growth strain: DH5alpha
  Copy number: High Copy
Gene/Insert
  Gene/Insert name: J61117
  Species: Synthetic
  Insert size (bp): 20
  Cloning method: Golden Gate
Terms and licenses: Academic/Nonprofit Terms; Industry Terms: Not Available to Industry
How to cite: pUPD3_RBS_J61117 was a gift from Christophe Herman (Addgene plasmid # 243966 ; http://n2t.net/addgene:243966 ; RRID:Addgene_243966)
