[The description below was written by a language model from this plasmid's Addgene catalogue record and pLannotate feature annotations shown in this document.]
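Description:
pUPD3_RBS_J61117 is a small (about 2.4 kb) part-domestication plasmid from a GoldenBraid2.0 toolkit adapted for E. coli and related enteric bacteria. It is built on the pUPD3 backbone, the entry-level "universal part domesticator" type of vector in which individual standardized DNA parts are stored before being combined into transcriptional units by Golden Gate (type IIS restriction enzyme) assembly. The plasmid replicates at high copy number in E. coli from a ColE1/pUC-type origin and is selected with chloramphenicol through a cat gene driven by its native cat promoter. An f1 phage origin is also present, a common legacy element that permits single-stranded DNA production when helper phage is supplied.

The payload is a 20 bp synthetic ribosome binding site, J61117, catalogued as a GoldenBraid RBS part. It is too short to have been picked up by the automated annotation, so it does not appear in the feature table. It presumably sits in the cloning region bracketed by the T7 and SP6 promoters, which flank the junction of the circular sequence. The small lacZα fragment next to the T7 promoter is probably a remnant of a screening cassette displaced when the part was inserted, though the record does not say this. A short tet promoter fragment is also annotated and appears to be backbone residue.

Although listed as a bacterial expression vector, the plasmid carries no coding sequence of interest. It serves as a source of a defined translation initiation element, to be assembled with promoter, coding sequence and terminator parts when building and tuning expression constructs. The record does not state the relative strength of this RBS.
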