Features (pLannotate 1.2.2; 8 found; start..end, strand, type, name):
     72..90      -  promoter       SP6 promoter: promoter for bacteriophage SP6 RNA polymerase
    237..825     -  rep_origin     ori: high-copy-number ColE1/pMB1/pBR322/pUC origin of replication
    940..1042    +  promoter       cat promoter: promoter of the E. coli cat gene encoding chloramphenicol acetyltransferase
   1043..1699    +  CDS            cat: CAT_ECOLX - Experimental evidence at protein level: Swiss-Prot protein existence level 1. This enzyme is an effector of chloramphenicol resistance in bacteria. From Escherichia coli. This protein is used as a marker in many commonly used cloning vectors, such as pACYC184.
   1787..1804    -  promoter       tet promoter (fragment): E. coli promoter for tetracycline efflux protein gene
   1815..2270    +  rep_origin     f1 ori (sequence partly withheld): f1 bacteriophage origin of replication; arrow indicates direction of (+) strand synthesis
   2289..2310    -  CDS            lacZα (fragment): LacZα fragment of β-galactosidase; lacZ fragment
   2313..2331    +  promoter       T7 promoter: promoter for bacteriophage T7 RNA polymerase
>Addgene plasmid #243966 | pUPD3_RBS_J61117 | addgene full sequence | sequence record 487797 | Addgene NGS Result
GGTCTCGCAAAGAGAAAGACATGAGTTACTGAATGCGAGACCACTCATCGCCCAATCACTAGTGAATTCG
TTCTATAGTGTCACCTAAATACCATAGAGCCGTTGGTCATAGCTGTTTCCTGTCCAGGCATCATGACACG
GTTATCCACAGAATCAGGGGATAACGCAGGAAAGAACATGTGAGCAAAAGGCCAGCAAAAGGCCAGGAAC
CGTAAAAAGGCCGCGTTGCTGGCGTTTTTCCATAGGCTCCGCCCCCCTGACGAGCATCACAAAAATCGAC
GCTCAAGTCAGAGGTGGCGAAACCCGACAGGACTATAAAGATACCAGGCGTTTCCCCCTGGAAGCTCCCT
CGTGCGCTCTCCTGTTCCGACCCTGCCGCTTACCGGATACCTGTCCGCCTTTCTCCCTTCGGGAAGCGTG
GCGCTTTCTCATAGCTCACGCTGTAGGTATCTCAGTTCGGTGTAGGTCGTTCGCTCCAAGCTGGGCTGTG
TGCACGAACCCCCCGTTCAGCCCGACCGCTGCGCCTTATCCGGTAACTATCGTCTTGAGTCCAACCCGGT
AAGACACGACTTATCGCCACTGGCAGCAGCCACTGGTAACAGGATTAGCAGAGCGAGGTATGTAGGCGGT
GCTACAGAGTTCTTGAAGTGGTGGCCTAACTACGGCTACACTAGAAGAACAGTATTTGGTATCTGCGCTC
TGCTGAAGCCAGTTACCTTCGGAAAAAGAGTTGGTAGCTCTTGATCCGGCAAACAAACCACCGCTGGTAG
CGGTGGTTTTTTTGTTTGCAAGCAGCAGATTACGCGCAGAAAAAAAGGATCTCAAGAAGATCCTTTGATC
TTTTCTACGGGGTCTGACGCTCAGTGGAACGAAAACTCACGTTAAGGGATTTTGGTCATGAGATTATCAA
AAAGGATCTTCACCTAGATCCTTTTGTGATGATCGGCACGTAAGAGGTTCCAACTTTCACCATAATGAAA
TAAGATCACTACCGGGCGTATTTTTTGAGTTATCGAGATTTTCAGGAGCTAAGGAAGCTAAAATGGAGAA
AAAAATCACTGGATATACCACCGTTGATATATCCCAATGGCATCGTAAAGAACATTTTGAGGCATTTCAG
TCAGTTGCTCAATGTACCTATAACCAGACCGTTCAGCTGGATATTACGGCCTTTTTAAAGACCGTAAAGA
AAAATAAGCACAAGTTTTATCCGGCCTTTATTCACATTCTTGCCCGCCTGATGAATGCTCATCCGGAATT
CCGTATGGCAATGAAAGACGGTGAGCTGGTGATATGGGATAGTGTTCACCCTTGTTACACCGTTTTCCAT
GAGCAAACTGAAACGTTTTCATCGCTCTGGAGTGAATACCACGACGATTTCCGGCAGTTTCTACACATAT
ATTCGCAAGATGTGGCGTGTTACGGTGAAAACCTGGCCTATTTCCCTAAAGGGTTTATTGAGAATATGTT
TTTCGTGTCAGCCAATCCCTGGGTGAGTTTCACCAGTTTTGATTTAAACGTGGCCAATATGGACAACTTC
TTCGCCCCCGTTTTCACCATGGGCAAATATTATACGCAAGGCGACAAGGTGCTGATGCCGCTGGCGATTC
AGGTTCATCATGCCGTTTGTGATGGCTTCCATGTCGGCAGAATGCTTAATGAATTACAACAGTACTGCGA
TGAGTGGCAGGGCGGGGCGTAATTTTTTTAAGGCAGTTATTGGTGCCCTTAAACGCCTGGTTGCTACGCC
TGAATAAGTGATAATAAGCGGATGAATGGCAGAAATTCGATGATAAGCTGTCAAACATGATGT
[125 nt withheld, positions 1814-1938]
C
[91 nt withheld, positions 1940-2030]
AGGGTGATGGTTCACGTAGTGGGCCAGCGCCCTGATAGACGGTTTTTCGCCCTTTGACGTTGGAGTCCAC
GTTCTTT
[37 nt withheld, positions 2108-2144]
ACCCTATCTCGGTCTATTCTTTTGATTTATAAGGGATTTTGCCGATTTCGGCCTATTGGTTAAAAAATGA
GCTGATTTAACAAAAATTTAACGCGAATTTTAACAAAATATTAACGCTTACAATTTTAACATTGTAGAAA
CGCATGTAAAACGACGGCCAGTGAATTGTAATACGACTCACTATAGGGTGAATTCCGCTTAGGACCTTAG
ATATTGATCTCAA
